Addgene plasmid #59838: pJK_proK16_amiE
Purpose: Constitutively expresses AmiE with proK16 promoter
Depositing lab: Timothy Whitehead. Depositing organization: Michigan State University. Publication: The Interrelationship between Promoter Strength, Gene Expression, and Growth Rate. Bienick MS, Young KW, Klesmith JR, Detwiler EE, Tomek KJ, Whitehead TA. PLoS One. 2014 Oct 6;9(10):e109105. doi: 10.1371/journal.pone.0109105. eCollection 2014. PubMed 25286161.
Backbone
  Vector backbone: pET-29b(+)
  Backbone manufacturer: Novagen
  Backbone size w/o insert (bp): 3582
  Total vector size (bp): 4605
  Modifications to backbone: Deletion of lacI, lacO, and T7 promoter by cloning proB in-between BglI and XbaI. Removal of the kanamycin resistance gene and insertion of the beta-lactamase (AmpR) gene from pET-22b.
  Vector type: Bacterial Expression
Growth in bacteria
  Bacterial resistance: Ampicillin, 100 μg/mL
  Growth temperature: 37°C
  Growth strain: XL1 Blue
  Copy number: High Copy
Gene/Insert
  Gene/Insert name: ALIPHATIC AMIDASE (alt name: amiE)
  Insert size (bp): 1024
  Entrez Gene: amiE (a.k.a. PA3366)
  Promoter: proK16
  Tag / fusion protein: 6x-His (C terminal on backbone)
  Cloning method: Restriction Enzyme; 5′ cloning site BglI (not destroyed); 3′ cloning site XbaI (not destroyed)
  Sequencing primers: 5′ GGTGATTCATTCTGCTAA; 3′ T7 Term
Terms and licenses: Academic/Nonprofit Terms; Industry Terms: Not Available to Industry
How to cite: pJK_proK16_amiE was a gift from Timothy Whitehead (Addgene plasmid # 59838 ; http://n2t.net/addgene:59838 ; RRID:Addgene_59838)
