[The description below was written by a language model from this plasmid's Addgene catalogue record and pLannotate feature annotations shown in this document.]
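Description:
pJK_proK16_amiE is a 4.6 kb bacterial expression plasmid built on a heavily modified pET-29b(+) backbone for constitutive production of the aliphatic amidase AmiE from Pseudomonas aeruginosa PAO1 in E. coli. The backbone's inducible T7 system was dismantled: lacI, lacO and the T7 promoter were deleted and replaced with a constitutive promoter cassette cloned between BglI and XbaI. In this plasmid the promoter is recorded as proK16. The automated annotation does not mark the promoter itself, but it would lie in the unannotated stretch upstream of the ribosome binding site. The original kanamycin marker was also exchanged for the β-lactamase gene from pET-22b, so selection is with ampicillin. Replication relies on a ColE1/pMB1-type origin. The bom site and the rop gene are annotated as well, although the catalogue lists the plasmid as high copy. An f1 origin is also retained from the parent vector.

The expression unit consists of the proK16 promoter, the strong phage T7 gene 10 ribosome binding site, the amiE coding sequence, and an in-frame C-terminal 6xHis tag supplied by the backbone (annotated as a fragment of a longer His tag). The T7 terminator follows. A short downstream match to a T7 gene 10B-derived solubility tag and a predicted E. coli ORF near rop are most likely annotation artefacts of residual backbone sequence rather than designed parts.

The associated study examined how promoter strength, gene expression level and growth rate relate to one another. The plasmid therefore appears to be one of a set of constructs that differ in their constitutive promoters, here giving a fixed, inducer-independent level of AmiE. The His tag allows detection or purification of the enzyme.
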