Features (pLannotate 1.2.2; 12 found; start..end, strand, type, name):
     12..467     +  rep_origin     f1 ori (sequence partly withheld): f1 bacteriophage origin of replication; arrow indicates direction of (+) strand synthesis
    494..551     +  promoter       AmpR promoter (fragment): bla
    560..1420    -  CDS            AmpR: β-lactamase; bla; confers resistance to ampicillin, carbenicillin, and related antibiotics
   1542..2130    +  rep_origin     ori: high-copy-number ColE1/pMB1/pBR322/pUC origin of replication
   2316..2458    -  misc_feature   bom: basis of mobility region from pBR322
   2560..2751    -  CDS            rop: Rop protein, which maintains plasmids at low copy number; rop
   2768..3148    +  CDS            YPB1_ECOLX: Protein predicted: Swiss-Prot protein existence level 4. From Escherichia coli.
   3390..3412    +  RBS            RBS: efficient ribosome binding site from bacteriophage T7 gene 10 (Olins and Rangwala, 1989)
   3420..4448    +  CDS            amiE: AMIE_PSEAE - Experimental evidence at protein level: Swiss-Prot protein existence level 1. Also exhibits in vitro acyl transferase activity, transferring the acyl moiety of short-chain amides to hydroxylamine to form hydroxamates. From Pseudomonas aeruginosa (strain ATCC 15692 / DSM 22644 / CIP 104116 / JCM 14847 / LMG 12228 / 1C / PRS 101 / PAO1).
   4449..4466    +  CDS            9xHis (fragment): 9xHis affinity tag
   4476..4525    +  CDS            SET1 (fragment): solubility-enhancement tag derived from T7 phage gene 10B
   4533..4580    +  terminator     T7 terminator: transcription terminator for bacteriophage T7 RNA polymerase
>Addgene plasmid #59838 | pJK_proK16_amiE | depositor full sequence | sequence record 95473 | pJK_proK16_amiE sequence 4605 bps
TGGCGAATGGG
[124 nt withheld, positions 12-135]
C
[91 nt withheld, positions 137-227]
A
[49 nt withheld, positions 229-277]
CCTTTGACGTTGGAGTCCACGTTCTTT
[37 nt withheld, positions 305-341]
ACCCTATCTCGGTCTATTCTTTTGATTTATAAGGGATTTTGCCGATTTCGGCCTATTGGTTAAAAAATGA
GCTGATTTAACAAAAATTTAACGCGAATTTTAACAAAATATTAACGTTTACAATTTCAGGTGGCACTTTT
CGGGGAAATGTGCGCGGAACCCCTATTTGTTTATTTTTCTAAATACATTCAAATATGTATCCGCTCATGA
ATTAATTCTTACCAATGCTTAATCAGTGAGGCACCTATCTCAGCGATCTGTCTATTTCGTTCATCCATAG
TTGCCTGACTCCCCGTCGTGTAGATAACTACGATACGGGAGGGCTTACCATCTGGCCCCAGTGCTGCAAT
GATACCGCGAGACCCACGCTCACCGGCTCCAGATTTATCAGCAATAAACCAGCCAGCCGGAAGGGCCGAG
CGCAGAAGTGGTCCTGCAACTTTATCCGCCTCCATCCAGTCTATTAATTGTTGCCGGGAAGCTAGAGTAA
GTAGTTCGCCAGTTAATAGTTTGCGCAACGTTGTTGCCATTGCTGCAGGCATCGTGGTGTCACGCTCGTC
GTTTGGTATGGCTTCATTCAGCTCCGGTTCCCAACGATCAAGGCGAGTTACATGATCCCCCATGTTGTGC
AAAAAAGCGGTTAGCTCCTTCGGTCCTCCGATCGTTGTCAGAAGTAAGTTGGCCGCAGTGTTATCACTCA
TGGTTATGGCAGCACTGCATAATTCTCTTACTGTCATGCCATCCGTAAGATGCTTTTCTGTGACTGGTGA
GTACTCAACCAAGTCATTCTGAGAATAGTGTATGCGGCGACCGAGTTGCTCTTGCCCGGCGTCAATACGG
GATAATACCGCGCCACATAGCAGAACTTTAAAAGTGCTCATCATTGGAAAACGTTCTTCGGGGCGAAAAC
TCTCAAGGATCTTACCGCTGTTGAGATCCAGTTCGATGTAACCCACTCGTGCACCCAACTGATCTTCAGC
ATCTTTTACTTTCACCAGCGTTTCTGGGTGAGCAAAAACAGGAAGGCAAAATGCCGCAAAAAAGGGAATA
AGGGCGACACGGAAATGTTGAATACTCATAACACCCCTTGTATTACTGTTTATGTAAGCAGACAGTTTTA
TTGTTCATGACCAAAATCCCTTAACGTGAGTTTTCGTTCCACTGAGCGTCAGACCCCGTAGAAAAGATCA
AAGGATCTTCTTGAGATCCTTTTTTTCTGCGCGTAATCTGCTGCTTGCAAACAAAAAAACCACCGCTACC
AGCGGTGGTTTGTTTGCCGGATCAAGAGCTACCAACTCTTTTTCCGAAGGTAACTGGCTTCAGCAGAGCG
CAGATACCAAATACTGTCCTTCTAGTGTAGCCGTAGTTAGGCCACCACTTCAAGAACTCTGTAGCACCGC
CTACATACCTCGCTCTGCTAATCCTGTTACCAGTGGCTGCTGCCAGTGGCGATAAGTCGTGTCTTACCGG
GTTGGACTCAAGACGATAGTTACCGGATAAGGCGCAGCGGTCGGGCTGAACGGGGGGTTCGTGCACACAG
CCCAGCTTGGAGCGAACGACCTACACCGAACTGAGATACCTACAGCGTGAGCTATGAGAAAGCGCCACGC
TTCCCGAAGGGAGAAAGGCGGACAGGTATCCGGTAAGCGGCAGGGTCGGAACAGGAGAGCGCACGAGGGA
GCTTCCAGGGGGAAACGCCTGGTATCTTTATAGTCCTGTCGGGTTTCGCCACCTCTGACTTGAGCGTCGA
TTTTTGTGATGCTCGTCAGGGGGGCGGAGCCTATGGAAAAACGCCAGCAACGCGGCCTTTTTACGGTTCC
TGGCCTTTTGCTGGCCTTTTGCTCACATGTTCTTTCCTGCGTTATCCCCTGATTCTGTGGATAACCGTAT
TACCGCCTTTGAGTGAGCTGATACCGCTCGCCGCAGCCGAACGACCGAGCGCAGCGAGTCAGTGAGCGAG
GAAGCGGAAGAGCGCCTGATGCGGTATTTTCTCCTTACGCATCTGTGCGGTATTTCACACCGCATATATG
GTGCACTCTCAGTACAATCTGCTCTGATGCCGCATAGTTAAGCCAGTATACACTCCGCTATCGCTACGTG
ACTGGGTCATGGCTGCGCCCCGACACCCGCCAACACCCGCTGACGCGCCCTGACGGGCTTGTCTGCTCCC
GGCATCCGCTTACAGACAAGCTGTGACCGTCTCCGGGAGCTGCATGTGTCAGAGGTTTTCACCGTCATCA
CCGAAACGCGCGAGGCAGCTGCGGTAAAGCTCATCAGCGTGGTCGTGAAGCGATTCACAGATGTCTGCCT
GTTCATCCGCGTCCAGCTCGTTGAGTTTCTCCAGAAGCGTTAATGTCTGGCTTCTGATAAAGCGGGCCAT
GTTAAGGGCGGTTTTTTCCTGTTTGGTCACTGATGCCTCCGTGTAAGGGGGATTTCTGTTCATGGGGGTA
ATGATACCGATGAAACGAGAGAGGATGCTCACGATACGGGTTACTGATGATGAACATGCCCGGTTACTGG
AACGTTGTGAGGGTAAACAACTGGCGGTATGGATGCGGCGGGACCAGAGAAAAATCACTCAGGGTCAATG
CCAGCGCTTCGTTAATACAGATGTAGGTGTTCCACAGGGTAGCCAGCAGCATCCTGCGATGCAGATCCGG
AACATAATGGTGCAGGGCGCTGACTTCCGCGTTTCCAGACTTTACGAAACACGGAAACCGAAGACCATTC
ATGTTGTTGCTCAGGTCGCAGACGTTTTGCAGCAGCAGTCGCTTCACGTTCGCTCGCGTATCGGTGATTC
ATTCTGCTAACCAGTAAGGCAACCCCGCCAGCCTAGCCGGGTCCTCAACGACAGGAGCACGATCATGCGC
ACCCGTGGGGCCGCCATGCCGGCCACAGCTAACACCACGTCGTCCCTATCTGCTGCCCTAGGTCTATGAG
TGGTTGCTGGATAACTTTTCGGGCATGCATAAGGCTCGTAATATATATTCAGGGAGACCACAACGGTTTC
CCTCTACAAATAATTTTGTTTAACTTTCTAGAAATAATTTTGTTTAACTTTAAGAAGGAGATATACATAT
GAGACATGGCGATATTAGCTCGTCAAATGATACCGTAGGCGTAGCCGTGGTGAATTACAAGATGCCGCGT
TTACATACTGCTGCTGAAGTCCTGGATAATGCCCGCAAAATTGCGGAAATGATCGTTGGTATGAAGCAAG
GTCTGCCGGGCATGGATCTGGTTGTGTTTCCTGAATATTCTTTACAGGGTATTATGTACGACCCTGCTGA
AATGATGGAAACAGCCGTGGCGATTCCAGGCGAAGAAACGGAAATCTTTAGCCGTGCTTGTAGAAAAGCA
AATGTTTGGGGTGTGTTCTCCCTGACCGGCGAACGTCATGAAGAACACCCTAGAAAGGCACCATACAACA
CTCTGGTCTTGATCGATAACAACGGTGAAATCGTACAAAAGTACAGAAAGATCATCCCATGGTGTCCGAT
TGAAGGCTGGTATCCAGGTGGCCAGACATACGTCTCTGAAGGTCCGAAAGGCATGAAGATCTCATTAATT
ATCTGCGATGACGGTAATTATCCGGAAATTTGGAGAGATTGTGCCATGAAGGGTGCGGAATTGATCGTTC
GCTGCCAAGGCTATATGTACCCTGCTAAAGACCAACAAGTTATGATGGCTAAGGCAATGGCCTGGGCGAA
TAACTGTTATGTCGCTGTAGCAAACGCTGCAGGTTTTGATGGCGTTTATAGCTACTTCGGTCATAGTGCC
ATTATCGGTTTTGACGGCCGTACTCTGGGTGAATGCGGCGAAGAAGAAATGGGCATTCAATACGCGCAGT
TGTCTCTGTCACAAATCCGCGATGCCCGTGCGAATGACCAAAGTCAGAACCATTTGTTTAAAATCTTGCA
CAGAGGTTACTCCGGTTTGCAGGCTTCGGGCGATGGCGACCGTGGTCTGGCAGAATGCCCATTTGAATTC
TACCGTACCTGGGTTACTGATGCTGAAAAGGCAAGAGAAAACGTGGAACGCCTGACTCGCTCCACAACAG
GTGTCGCCCAATGCCCAGTAGGTCGTCTGCCGTATGAAGGCCTCGAGCACCACCACCACCACCACTGAGA
TCCGGCTGCTAACAAAGCCCGAAAGGAAGCTGAGTTGGCTGCTGCCACCGCTGAGCAATAACTAGCATAA
CCCCTTGGGGCCTCTAAACGGGTCTTGAGGGGTTTTTTGCTGAAAGGAGGAACTATATCCGGAT
