>Addgene plasmid #59838 | pJK_proK16_amiE | addgene partial sequence | sequence record 97576 | pJFRC-F 5'-ATAATGGTGCAGGGCGCTGAC-3'
ACCATTCATGTTGTTGCTCAGGTCGCAGACGTTTTGCAGCAGCAGTCGCTTCACGTTCGCTCGCGTATCG
GTGATTCATTCTGCTAACCAGTAAGGCAACCCCGCCAGCCTAGCCGGGTCCTCAACGACAGGAGCACGAT
CATGCGCACCCGTGGGGCCGCCATGCCGGCCACAGCTAACACCACGTCGTCCCTATCTGCTGCCCTAGGT
CTATGAGTGGTTGCTGGATAACTTTTCGGGCATGCATAAGGCTCGTAATATATATTCAGGGAGACCACAA
CGGTTTCCCTCTACAAATAATTTTGTTTAACTTTCTAGAAATAATTTTGTTTAACTTTAAGAAGGAGATA
TACATATGAGACATGGCGATATTAGCTCGTCAAATGATACCGTAGGCGTAGCCGTGGTGAATTACAAGAT
GCCGCGTTTACATACTGCTGCTGAAGTCCTGGATAATGCCCGCAAAATTGCGGAAATGATCGTTGGTATG
AAGCAAGGTCTGCCGGGCATGGATCTGGTTGTGTTTCCTGAATATTCTTTACAGGGTATTATGTACGACC
CTGCTGAAATGATGGAAACAGCCGTGGCGATTCCAGG
