>Addgene plasmid #59838 | pJK_proK16_amiE | addgene partial sequence | sequence record 97577 | T7term 5'-GCTAGTTATTGCTCAGCGG-3'
TTTGTTAGCAGCCGGATCTCAGTGGTGGTGGTGGTGGTGCTCGAGGCCTTCATACGGCAGACGACCTACT
GGGCATTGGGCGACACCTGTTGTGGAGCGAGTCAGGCGTTCCACGTTTTCTCTTGCCTTTTCAGCATCAG
TAACCCAGGTACGGTAGAATTCAAATGGGCATTCTGCCAGACCACGGTCGCCATCGCCCGAAGCCTGCAA
ACCGGAGTAACCTCTGTGCAAGATTTTAAACAAATGGTTCTGACTTTGGTCATTCGCACGGGCATCGCGG
ATTTGTGACAGAGACAACTGCGCGTATTGAATGCCCATTTCTTCTTCGCCGCATTCACCCAGAGTACGGC
CGTCAAAACCGATAATGGCACTATGACCGAAGTAGCTATAAACGCCATCAAAACCTGCAGCGTTTGCTAC
AGCGACATAACAGTTATTCGCCCAGGCCATTGCCTTAGCCATCATAACTTGTTGGTCTTTAGCAGGGTAC
ATATAGCCTTGGCAGCGAACGATCAATTCCGCACCCTTCATGGCACAATCTCTCCAAATTTCCGGATAAT
TACCGTCATCGCAGATAATTAATGAGATCTTCATGCCTTTCGGACCTTCAGAGACGTATGTCTGGCCACC
TGGATACCAGCCTTCAATCGGACACCATGGGATGATCTTTCTGTACTTTTGTACGATTTCACCGTTGTTA
TCGATCAAGACCAGAGTGTTGTATGGTG
